>Addgene plasmid #128597 | pRSF-1b-S19-T48C | addgene full sequence | sequence record 263279 | Addgene NGS Result
GGGGAATTGTGAGCGGATAACAATTCCCCTGTAGAAATAATTTTGTTTAACTTTAATAAGGAGATATACC
ATGCCACGTTCTCTCAAGAAAGGTCCTTTTATTGACCTGCACTTGCTGAAGAAGGTAGAGAAAGCGGTGG
AAAGCGGAGACAAGAAGCCCCTGCGCACTTGGTCCCGTCGTTCAACGATCTTTCCTAACATGATCGGTTT
GTGCATCGCTGTCCATAATGGTCGTCAGCACGTTCCGGTATTTGTAACCGACGAAATGGTTGGTCACAAA
CTGGGTGAATTCGCACCGACTCGTACTTATCGCGGCCACGCTGCTGATAAAAAAGCGAAGAAGAAATAAT
TACCTAGGCTGCTGCCACCGCTGAGCAATAACTAGCATAACCCCTTGGGGCCTCTAAACGGGTCTTGAGG
GGTTTTTTGCTGAAACCTCAGGCATTTGAGAAGCACACGGTCACACTGCTTCCGGTAGTCAATAAACCGG
TAAACCAGCAATAGACATAAGCGGCTATTTAACGACCCTGCCCTGAACCGACGACAAGCTGACGACCGGG
TCTCCGCAAGTGGCACTTTTCGGGGAAATGTGCGCGGAACCCCTATTTGTTTATTTTTCTAAATACATTC
AAATATGTATCCGCTCATGAATTAATTCTTAGAAAAACTCATCGAGCATCAAATGAAACTGCAATTTATT
CATATCAGGATTATCAATACCATATTTTTGAAAAAGCCGTTTCTGTAATGAAGGAGAAAACTCACCGAGG
CAGTTCCATAGGATGGCAAGATCCTGGTATCGGTCTGCGATTCCGACTCGTCCAACATCAATACAACCTA
TTAATTTCCCCTCGTCAAAAATAAGGTTATCAAGTGAGAAATCACCATGAGTGACGACTGAATCCGGTGA
GAATGGCAAAAGTTTATGCATTTCTTTCCAGACTTGTTCAACAGGCCAGCCATTACGCTCGTCATCAAAA
TCACTCGCATCAACCAAACCGTTATTCATTCGTGATTGCGCCTGAGCGAGACGAAATACGCGGTCGCTGT
TAAAAGGACAATTACAAACAGGAATCGAATGCAACCGGCGCAGGAACACTGCCAGCGCATCAACAATATT
TTCACCTGAATCAGGATATTCTTCTAATACCTGGAATGCTGTTTTCCCGGGGATCGCAGTGGTGAGTAAC
CATGCATCATCAGGAGTACGGATAAAATGCTTGATGGTCGGAAGAGGCATAAATTCCGTCAGCCAGTTTA
GTCTGACCATCTCATCTGTAACATCATTGGCAACGCTACCTTTGCCATGTTTCAGAAACAACTCTGGCGC
ATCGGGCTTCCCATACAATCGATAGATTGTCGCACCTGATTGCCCGACATTATCGCGAGCCCATTTATAC
CCATATAAATCAGCATCCATGTTGGAATTTAATCGCGGCCTAGAGCAAGACGTTTCCCGTTGAATATGGC
TCATACTCTTCCTTTTTCAATATTATTGAAGCATTTATCAGGGTTATTGTCTCATGAGCGGATACATATT
TGAATGTATTTAGAAAAATAAACAAATAGGCATGCAGCGCTCTTCCGCTTCCTCGCTCACTGACTCGCTA
CGCTCGGTCGTTCGACTGCGGCGAGCGGTGTCAGCTCACTCAAAAGCGGTAATACGGTTATCCACAGAAT
CAGGGGATAAAGCCGGAAAGAACATGTGAGCAAAAAGCAAAGCACCGGAAGAAGCCAACGCCGCAGGCGT
TTTTCCATAGGCTCCGCCCCCCTGACGAGCATCACAAAAATCGACGCTCAAGCCAGAGGTGGCGAAACCC
GACAGGACTATAAAGATACCAGGCGTTTCCCCCTGGAAGCTCCCTCGTGCGCTCTCCTGTTCCGACCCTG
CCGCTTACCGGATACCTGTCCGCCTTTCTCCCTTCGGGAAGCGTGGCGCTTTCTCATAGCTCACGCTGTT
GGTATCTCAGTTCGGTGTAGGTCGTTCGCTCCAAGCTGGGCTGTGTGCACGAACCCCCCGTTCAGCCCGA
CCGCTGCGCCTTATCCGGTAACTATCGTCTTGAGTCCAACCCGGTAAGACACGACTTATCGCCACTGGCA
GCAGCCATTGGTAACTGATTTAGAGGACTTTGTCTTGAAGTTATGCACCTGTTAAGGCTAAACTGAAAGA
ACAGATTTTGGTGAGTGCGGTCCTCCAACCCACTTACCTTGGTTCAAAGAGTTGGTAGCTCAGCGAACCT
TGAGAAAACCACCGTTGGTAGCGGTGGTTTTTCTTTATTTATGAGATGATGAATCAATCGGTCTATCAAG
TCAACGAACAGCTATTCCGTTACTCTAGATTTCAGTGCAATTTATCTCTTCAAATGTAGCACCTGAAGTC
AGCCCCATACGATATAAGTTGTAATTCTCATGTTAGTCATGCCCCGCGCCCACCGGAAGGAGCTGACTGG
GTTGAAGGCTCTCAAGGGCATCGGTCGAGATCCCGGTGCCTAATGAGTGAGCTAACTTACATTAATTGCG
TTGCGCTCACTGCCCGCTTTCCAGTCGGGAAACCTGTCGTGCCAGCTGCATTAATGAATCGGCCAACGCG
CGGGGAGAGGCGGTTTGCGTATTGGGCGCCAGGGTGGTTTTTCTTTTCACCAGTGAGACGGGCAACAGCT
GATTGCCCTTCACCGCCTGGCCCTGAGAGAGTTGCAGCAAGCGGTCCACGCTGGTTTGCCCCAGCAGGCG
AAAATCCTGTTTGATGGTGGTTAACGGCGGGATATAACATGAGCTGTCTTCGGTATCGTCGTATCCCACT
ACCGAGATGTCCGCACCAACGCGCAGCCCGGACTCGGTAATGGCGCGCATTGCGCCCAGCGCCATCTGAT
CGTTGGCAACCAGCATCGCAGTGGGAACGATGCCCTCATTCAGCATTTGCATGGTTTGTTGAAAACCGGA
CATGGCACTCCAGTCGCCTTCCCGTTCCGCTATCGGCTGAATTTGATTGCGAGTGAGATATTTATGCCAG
CCAGCCAGACGCAGACGCGCCGAGACAGAACTTAATGGGCCCGCTAACAGCGCGATTTGCTGGTGACCCA
ATGCGACCAGATGCTCCACGCCCAGTCGCGTACCGTCTTCATGGGAGAAAATAATACTGTTGATGGGTGT
CTGGTCAGAGACATCAAGAAATAACGCCGGAACATTAGTGCAGGCAGCTTCCACAGCAATGGCATCCTGG
TCATCCAGCGGATAGTTAATGATCAGCCCACTGACGCGTTGCGCGAGAAGATTGTGCACCGCCGCTTTAC
AGGCTTCGACGCCGCTTCGTTCTACCATCGACACCACCACGCTGGCACCCAGTTGATCGGCGCGAGATTT
AATCGCCGCGACAATTTGCGACGGCGCGTGCAGGGCCAGACTGGAGGTGGCAACGCCAATCAGCAACGAC
TGTTTGCCCGCCAGTTGTTGTGCCACGCGGTTGGGAATGTAATTCAGCTCCGCCATCGCCGCTTCCACTT
TTTCCCGCGTTTTCGCAGAAACGTGGCTGGCCTGGTTCACCACGCGGGAAACGGTCTGATAAGAGACACC
GGCATACTCTGCGACATCGTATAACGTTACTGGTTTCACATTCACCACCCTGAATTGACTCTCTTCCGGG
CGCTATCATGCCATACCGCGAAAGGTTTTGCGCCATTCGATGGTGTCCGGGATCTCGACGCTCTCCCTTA
TGCGACTCCTGCATTAGGAAATTAATACGACTCACTATA
Features (pLannotate 1.2.2; 15 found; start..end, strand, type, name):
      3..27      +  protein_bind   lac operator: The lac repressor binds to the lac operator to inhibit transcription in E. coli. This inhibition can be relieved by adding lactose or isopropyl-β-D-thiogalactopyranoside (IPTG). lac repressor encoded by lacI
     42..64      +  RBS            RBS: efficient ribosome binding site from bacteriophage T7 gene 10 (Olins and Rangwala, 1989)
     71..346     +  CDS            rpsS: RS19_ECOLI - Experimental evidence at protein level: Swiss-Prot protein existence level 1. Protein S19 forms a complex with S13 that binds strongly to the 16S ribosomal RNA. Contacts the A site tRNA. From Escherichia coli (strain K12).
    357..374     +  CDS            SET1 (fragment): solubility-enhancement tag derived from T7 phage gene 10B
    382..429     +  terminator     T7 terminator: transcription terminator for bacteriophage T7 RNA polymerase
    593..650     +  promoter       AmpR promoter (fragment): bla
    659..1474    -  CDS            KanR: aminoglycoside phosphotransferase; aph(3')-Ia; confers resistance to kanamycin in bacteria or G418 (Geneticin®) in eukaryotes
   1475..1566    -  promoter       AmpR promoter: bla
   1582..2331    -  rep_origin     RSF ori: Plasmids containing the RSF 1030 origin of replication can be propagated in E. coli cells that contain additional plasmids with compatible origins.
   2414..2478    -  CDS            TcR (fragment): tetracycline efflux protein; tet; confers resistance to tetracycline
   2493..2514    -  protein_bind   CAP binding site: CAP binding activates transcription in the presence of cAMP. E. coli catabolite activator protein
   2527..3609    -  CDS            lacI: lac repressor; lacI; The lac repressor binds to the lac operator to inhibit transcription in E. coli. This inhibition can be relieved by adding lactose or isopropyl-β-D-thiogalactopyranoside (IPTG).
   3610..3687    -  promoter       lacI promoter: lacI
   3695..3730    -  CDS            TcR (fragment): tetracycline efflux protein; tet; confers resistance to tetracycline
   3733..2       +  promoter       T7 promoter (across the origin): promoter for bacteriophage T7 RNA polymerase
