[The description below was written by a language model from this plasmid's Addgene catalogue record and pLannotate feature annotations shown in this document.]
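Description:
pRSF-1b-S19-T48C is a bacterial expression plasmid built on the Novagen pRSF-1b backbone for producing a cysteine point mutant of the Escherichia coli 30S ribosomal subunit protein S19 (rpsS). It replicates from the RSF1030 origin, which is listed as high copy and is compatible with other common origins, so it can coexist with additional plasmids in the same cell. Selection is by kanamycin, through an aminoglycoside phosphotransferase gene driven by a bla-type promoter. The plasmid also carries lacI under its own promoter, supplying the repressor needed to regulate expression.

The expression cassette is the standard T7lac arrangement. A T7 promoter spans the sequence origin and is followed immediately by a lac operator, the efficient ribosome binding site from phage T7 gene 10, the rpsS coding sequence and a T7 terminator. Transcription therefore requires a host that supplies T7 RNA polymerase, and it is held off by Lac repressor until relieved with IPTG or lactose. The insert was introduced by Gibson assembly, carries the T48C substitution and is described as tagless. The short solubility-tag and tetracycline-resistance fragments in the annotation are small matches that probably reflect backbone remnants rather than functional parts.

The record gives the purpose only as expression of the mutant protein in E. coli and does not say what the engineered cysteine is for, although the associated publication concerns protein–RNA interactions during ribosomal RNA folding. The sequenced record is 3,749 nt, somewhat shorter than the 3,945 bp total size given in the catalogue entry.
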