Addgene plasmid #128597: pRSF-1b-S19-T48C
Purpose: Expresses tagless S19-T48C mutant 30S ribosomal protein in E.coli
Depositing lab: James Williamson. Depositing organization: Scripps California (The Scripps Research Institute). Publication: Transient Protein-RNA Interactions Guide Nascent Ribosomal RNA Folding. Duss O, Stepanyuk GA, Puglisi JD, Williamson JR. Cell. 2019 Nov 27;179(6):1357-1369.e16. doi: 10.1016/j.cell.2019.10.035. Epub 2019 Nov 21. PubMed 31761533.
Backbone
  Vector backbone: pRSF-1b
  Backbone manufacturer: Novagen
  Backbone size w/o insert (bp): 3669
  Total vector size (bp): 3945
  Vector type: Bacterial Expression
Growth in bacteria
  Bacterial resistance: Kanamycin, 50 μg/mL
  Growth temperature: 37°C
  Growth strain: DH5alpha
  Copy number: High Copy
Gene/Insert
  Gene/Insert name: 30S ribosomal subunit protein S19 (alt name: rpsS, b3316, ECK3303)
  Species: E.coli
  Insert size (bp): 279
  Mutation: T48C
  GenBank ID: NP_417775.1
  Entrez Gene: rpsS (a.k.a. b3316, ECK3303)
  Promoter: T7
  Cloning method: Gibson Cloning
  Sequencing primers: 5′ T7 forward; 3′ T7 reverse
Terms and licenses: Academic/Nonprofit Terms; Industry Terms: Not Available to Industry
How to cite: pRSF-1b-S19-T48C was a gift from James Williamson (Addgene plasmid # 128597 ; http://n2t.net/addgene:128597 ; RRID:Addgene_128597)
