>Addgene plasmid #128597 | pRSF-1b-S19-T48C | depositor partial sequence | sequence record 246826 | T7 forward
TTGACGGTACATTCCCCTGTAGAATAATTTTGTTTAACTTTAATAAGGAGATATACCATGCCACGTTCTC
TCAAGAAAGGTCCTTTTATTGACCTGCACTTGCTGAAGAAGGTAGAGAAAGCGGTGGAAAGCGGAGACAA
GAAGCCCCTGCGCACTTGGTCCCGTCGTTCAACGATCTTTCCTAACATGATCGGTTTGTGCATCGCTGTC
CATAATGGTCGTCAGCACGTTCCGGTATTTGTAACCGACGAAATGGTTGGTCACAAACTGGGTGAATTCG
CACCGACTCGTACTTATCGCGGCCACGCTGCTGATAAAAAAGCGAAGAAGAAATAATTACCTAGGCTGCT
GCCACCGCTGAGCAATAACTAGCATAACCCCTTGGGGCCTCTAAACGGGTCTTGAGGGGTTTTTTGCTGA
AACCTCAGGCATTTGAGAAGCACACGGTCACACTGCTTCCGGTAGTCAATAAACCGGTAAACCAGCAATA
GACATAAGCGGCTATTTAACGACCCTGCCCTGAACCGACGACAAGCTGACGACCGGGTCTCCGCAAGTGG
CACTTTTCGGGGAAATGTGCGCGGAACCCCTATTTGTTTATTTTTCTAAATACATTCAAATATGTATCCG
CTCATGAATTAATTCTTAGAAAAACTCATCGAGCATCAAATGAAACTGCAATTTATTCATATCAGGATTA
TCAATACCATATTTTTGAAAAAGCCGTTTCTGTAATGAAGGAAAAAACTCACCGAGGCATTTCCATAGGA
TGGCAAGATCCTGGTATCGGTCTGCTATTCCGACTCGTCCAACATTCAATACAACCTTTAATTTTCCCTC
GTCAAAAATAAGGTATCAGTGAGAAATCACCTTAATGACGACTGAATCCGTGAAATGGGAAAAGTTTTGA
TTTCTTTCCAACTGGTTCACAGGCAGCATTACGTTTTCTCAAACACTCGCATAACAACCGGTATCATCTG
ATTGCCCTGACCAGACAAATACCGGTCCGGTAAT
